Addgene plasmid #112061: pb-NES-ZapCV5 (cpV143)
Purpose: Genetically-encoded Cyan-Yellow Zinc FRET sensor. Localizes to the cytosol. Low affinity to free zinc (Kd ~ 300nM, n = 0.55) due to mutation of the zinc binding Cys residues to His.
Depositing lab: Amy Palmer. Depositing organization: University of Colorado, Boulder. Publication: Droplet Microfluidic Flow Cytometer For Sorting On Transient Cellular Responses Of Genetically-Encoded Sensors. Fiedler BL, Van Buskirk S, Carter KP, Qin Y, Carpenter MC, Palmer AE, Jimenez R. Anal Chem. 2017 Jan 3;89(1):711-719. doi: 10.1021/acs.analchem.6b03235. Epub 2016 Dec 13. PubMed 27959493.
Backbone
  Vector backbone: pPBbsr2-3594NLS
  Vector type: Mammalian Expression
  Selectable markers: Blasticidin
Growth in bacteria
  Bacterial resistance: Ampicillin, 100 μg/mL
  Growth temperature: 37°C
  Growth strain: DH5alpha
  Growth instructions: Depositing lab uses Omnimax cells.
  Copy number: High Copy
Gene/Insert
  Gene/Insert name: NES-ZapCV5
  Species: Synthetic
  Insert size (bp): 1737
  Mutation: ECFP gene is truncated 36 bp at 3' end. Venus gene is circurlarly permuted at residue 173. Zap5 zinc binding domain derived from S. cerevisiae Zap1 zinc finger domains 1 & 2 with C581H, C586H, C618H and C623H mutations .
  Promoter: CBA
  Tag / fusion protein: Nuclear Export Signal (NES) derived from HIV-1 (N terminal on insert)
  Cloning method: Restriction Enzyme; 5′ cloning site EcoRI (not destroyed); 3′ cloning site SalI (not destroyed)
  Sequencing primers: 5′ Quintara Bio: pCX-cMyc-5 (5'-GCGAGCCGCAGCCATTGCCTTTTA-3'); 3′ Quintara Bio: IRES-Rev (5'-CCTCACATTGCCAAAAGACG-3')
Terms and licenses: Academic/Nonprofit Terms; Industry Terms: Not Available to Industry
How to cite: pb-NES-ZapCV5 (cpV143) was a gift from Amy Palmer (Addgene plasmid # 112061 ; http://n2t.net/addgene:112061 ; RRID:Addgene_112061)
