[The description below was written by a language model from this plasmid's Addgene catalogue record.]
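Description:
pb-NES-ZapCV5 (cpV143) is a mammalian expression plasmid built on the pPBbsr2-3594NLS backbone. It is propagated in E. coli as a high-copy plasmid under ampicillin selection and carries a blasticidin marker for selecting mammalian cells. The "pb"/"PB" naming suggests a piggyBac transposon-type vector intended for stable genomic integration, but the record gives no feature table and does not explicitly list transposon repeats, so this remains an inference. Likewise, the use of an IRES-directed reverse sequencing primer hints that an IRES lies downstream of the insert, possibly linking sensor expression to the blasticidin resistance gene, though this is not stated.

The payload is a synthetic 1737 bp insert, NES-ZapCV5, cloned between EcoRI and SalI sites (both retained) and driven by the CBA (chicken β-actin) promoter. It encodes a genetically encoded cyan-yellow FRET sensor for zinc. A 3'-truncated ECFP donor (36 bp removed) and a circularly permuted Venus acceptor flank a zinc-binding domain derived from zinc fingers 1 and 2 of S. cerevisiae Zap1. Four zinc-coordinating cysteines (C581, C586, C618, C623) are mutated to histidine, which weakens binding and gives a low-affinity sensor (Kd about 300 nM, Hill coefficient 0.55). Zinc binding alters the conformation of the finger domain and hence the FRET efficiency between the fluorescent proteins. An N-terminal nuclear export signal derived from HIV-1 confines the sensor to the cytosol. The plasmid name cites cpV143, whereas the mutation field gives permutation at residue 173, a discrepancy the record does not resolve.

The construct is used for ratiometric imaging of cytosolic free zinc in mammalian cells, and the associated work applied such sensors to droplet microfluidic sorting based on transient sensor responses.
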