>Addgene plasmid #112061 | pb-NES-ZapCV5 (cpV143) | depositor partial sequence | sequence record 210875 | NES-ZapCV5 sensor sequence
GAATTCAACTTAAGCTTGGGACCGGGCATGCTTCAACTTCCTCCTCTTGAACGTCTTACTCTTTCGGATC
CGATGGTGAGCAAGGGCGAGGAGCTGTTCACCGGGGTGGTGCCCATCCTGGTCGAGCTGGACGGCGACGT
AAACGGCCACAGGTTCAGCGTGTCCGGCGAGGGCGAGGGCGATGCCACCTACGGCAAGCTGACCCTGAAG
TTCATCTGCACCACCGGCAAGCTGCCCGTGCCCTGGCCCACCCTCGTGACCACCCTGACCTGGGGCGTGC
AGTGCTTCAGCCGCTACCCCGACCACATGAAGCAGCACGACTTCTTCAAGTCCGCCATGCCCGAAGGCTA
CGTCCAGGAGCGTACCATCTTCTTCAAGGACGACGGCAACTACAAGACCCGCGCCGAGGTGAAGTTCGAG
GGCGACACCCTGGTGAACCGCATCGAGCTGAAGGGCATCGACTTCAAGGAGGACGGCAACATCCTGGGGC
ACAAGCTGGAGTACAACTACATCAGCCACAACGTCTATATCACCGCCGACAAGCAGAAGAACGGCATCAA
GGCCCACTTCAAGATCCGCCACAACATCGAGGACGGCAGCGTGCAGCTCGCCGACCACTACCAGCAGAAC
ACCCCCATCGGCGACGGCCCCGTGCTGCTGCCCGACAACCACTACCTGAGCACCCAGTCCGCCCTGAGCA
AAGACCCCAACGAGAAGCGCGATCACATGGTCCTGCTGGAGTTCGTGACCGCCGCCCGCATGCATAAAAA
CAATGACTTAAAACACAAATGGAAAGAACATCCTGAGTCTTGTAGCTCACTATTTGACCTACAAAGACAT
CTTTTGAAGGATCATGTCTCTCAAGATTTCAAACACCCTATGGAACCATTAGCTCATAATTGGGAGGACC
ATGATTTCCTTGGAGATGATACATGTTCCATAGTGAACCATATTAATTGTCAACATGGTATCGAGCTCAT
GGACGGCGGCGTGCAGCTCGCCGACCACTACCAGCAGAACACCCCCATCGGCGACGGCCCCGTGCTGCTG
CCCGACAACCACTACCTGAGCTACCAGTCCGCCCTGAGCAAAGACCCCAACGAGAAGCGCGATCACATGG
TCCTGCTGGAGTTCGTGACCGCCGCCGGGATCACTCTCGGCATGGACGAGCTGTACAAGGGTGGCAGCGG
TGGCATGGTGAGCAAGGGCGAGGAGCTGTTCACCGGGGTGGTGCCCATCCTGGTCGAGCTGGACGGCGAC
GTAAACGGCCACAAGTTCAGCGTGTCCGGCGAGGGCGAGGGCGATGCCACCTACGGCAAGCTGACCCTGA
AGCTGATCTGCACCACCGGCAAGCTGCCCGTGCCCTGGCCCACCCTCGTGACCACCCTGGGCTACGGCCT
GCAGTGCTTCGCCCGCTACCCCGACCACATGAAGCAGCACGACTTCTTCAAGTCCGCCATGCCCGAAGGC
TACGTCCAGGAGCGCACCATCTTCTTCAAGGACGACGGCAACTACAAGACCCGCGCCGAGGTGAAGTTCG
AGGGCGACACCCTGGTGAACCGCATCGAGCTGAAGGGCATCGACTTCAAGGAGGACGGCAACATCCTGGG
GCACAAGCTGGAGTACAACTACAACAGCCACAACGTCTATATCACCGCCGACAAGCAGAAGAACGGCATC
AAGGCCAACTTCAAGATCCGCCACAACATCGAGTAAGAATCCTGCAGATATCCAGCACAGTGGGTCGAC
