>Addgene plasmid #112061 | pb-NES-ZapCV5 (cpV143) | addgene partial sequence | sequence record 215031 | Addgene Partial NGS Result
CGGGGCGCGGCGGCCCCCGGAGCGCCGGCGGCTGTCGAGGCGCGGCGAGCCGCAGCCATTGCCTTTTATG
GTAATCGTGCGAGAGGGCGCAGGGACTTCCTTTGTCCCAAATCTGTGCGGAGCCGAAATCTGGGAGGCGC
CGCCGCACCCCCTCTAGCGGGCGCGGGGCGAAGCGGTGCGGCGCCGGCAGGAAGGAAATGGGCGGGGAGG
GCCTTCGTGCGTCGCCGCGCCGCCGTCCCCTTCTCCCTCTCCAGCCTCGGGGCTGTCCGCGGGGGGACGG
CTGCCTTCGGGGGGGACGGGGCAGGGCGGGGTTCGGCTTCTGGCGTGTGACCGGCGGCTCTAGAGCCTCT
GCTAACCATGTTCATGCCTTCTTCTTTTTCCTACAGCTCCTGGGCAACGTGCTGGTTATTGTGCTGTCTC
ATCATTTTGGCAAAGAATTCAACTTAAGCTTGGTACCGAGCATGCTTCAACTTCCTCCTCTTGAACGTCT
TACTCTTTCGGATCCGATGGTGAGCAAGGGCGAGGAGCTGTTCACCGGGGTGGTGCCCATCCTGGTCGAG
CTGGACGGCGACGTAAACGGCCACAGGTTCAGCGTGTCCGGCGAGGGCGAGGGCGATGCCACCTACGGCA
AGCTGACCCTGAAGTTCATCTGCACCACCGGCAAGCTGCCCGTGCCCTGGCCCACCCTCGTGACCACCCT
GACCTGGGGCGTGCAGTGCTTCAGCCGCTACCCCGACCACATGAAGCAGCACGACTTCTTCAAGTCCGCC
ATGCCCGAAGGCTACGTCCAGGAGCGTACCATCTTCTTCAAGGACGACGGCAACTACAAGACCCGCGCCG
AGGTGAAGTTCGAGGGCGACACCCTGGTGAACCGCATCGAGCTGAAGGGCATCGACTTCAAGGAGGACGG
CAACATCCTGGGGCACAAGCTGGAGTACAACTACATCAGCCACAACGTCTATATCACCGCCGACAAGCAG
AAGAACGGCATCAAGGCCCACTTCAAGATCCGCCACAACATCGAGGACGGCAGCGTGCAGCTCGCCGACC
ACTACCAGCAGAACACCCCCATCGGCGACGGCCCCGTGCTGCTGCCCGACAACCACTACCTGAGCACCCA
GTCCGCCCTGAGCAAAGACCCCAACGAGAAGCGCGATCACATGGTCCTGCTGGAGTTCGTGACCGCCGCC
CGCATGCATAAAAACAATGACTTAAAACACAAATGGAAAGAACATCCTGAGTCTTGTAGCTCACTATTTG
ACCTACAAAGACATCTTTTGAAGGATCATGTCTCTCAAGATTTCAAACACCCTATGGAACCATTAGCTCA
TAATTGGGAGGACCATGATTTCCTTGGAGATGATACATGTTCCATAGTGAACCATATTAATTGTCAACAT
GGTATCGAGCTCATGGACGGCGGCGTGCAGCTCGCCGACCACTACCAGCAGAACACCCCCATCGGCGACG
GCCCCGTGCTGCTGCCCGACAACCACTACCTGAGCTACCAGTCCGCCCTGAGCAAAGACCCCAACGAGAA
GCGCGATCACATGGTCCTGCTGGAGTTCGTGACCGCCGCCGGGATCACTCTCGGCATGGACGAGCTGTAC
AAGGGTGGCAGCGGTGGCATGGTGAGCAAGGGCGAGGAGCTGTTCACCGGGGTGGTGCCCATCCTGGTCG
AGCTGGACGGCGACGTAAACGGCCACAAGTTCAGCGTGTCCGGCGAGGGCGAGGGCGATGCCACCTACGG
CAAGCTGACCCTGAAGCTGATCTGCACCACCGGCAAGCTGCCCGTGCCCTGGCCCACCCTCGTGACCACC
CTGGGCTACGGCCTGCAGTGCTTCGCCCGCTACCCCGACCACATGAAGCAGCACGACTTCTTCAAGTCCG
CCATGCCCGAAGGCTACGTCCAGGAGCGCACCATCTTCTTCAAGGACGACGGCAACTACAAGACCCGCGC
CGAGGTGAAGTTCGAGGGCGACACCCTGGTGAACCGCATCGAGCTGAAGGGCATCGACTTCAAGGAGGAC
GGCAACATCCTGGGGCACAAGCTGGAGTACAACTACAACAGCCACAACGTCTATATCACCGCCGACAAGC
AGAAGAACGGCATCAAGGCCAACTTCAAGATCCGCCACAACATCGAGTAAGAATCCTGCAGATATCCAGC
ACAGTGGGTCGACGGGCCGCGGTAACAATTGTTAACTAACTTAAGCTAGCAACGGTTTCCCTCTAGCGGG
ATCAATTCCGCCCCCCCCCCCTAACGTTACTGGCCGAAGCCGCTTGGAATAAGGCCGGTGTGCGTTTGTC
TATATGTTATTTTCCACCATATTGCCGTCTTTTGGCAATGTGAGGGCCCGGAAACCTGGCCCTGTCTTCT
TGACGAGCATTCCTAGGGGTCTTTCCCCTCTCGCCAAAGGAATGCAAGGTCTGTTGAATGTCGTGAAGGA
AGCAGTTCCTCTGGAAGCTTCTTGAAGACAAACAACGTCTGTAGCGACCCTTTGCAGGCAGCGGAACCCC
CCACCTGGCGACAGGTGCCTCTGCGGCCAAAAGCCACGTGTATAAGATACACCTGCAAAGGCGGCACAAC
CCCAGTGCCACGTTGTGAGTTGGATAGTTGTGGAAAGAGTCAAATGGCTCTCCTCAAGCGTATTCAACAA
GGGGCTGAAGGATGCCCAGAAGGTACCCCATTGTATGGGATCTGATCTGGGGCCTCGGTGCACATGCTTT
ACATGTGTTTAGTCGAGGTTAAAAAAACGTCTAGGCCCCCCGAACCACGGGGACGTGGTTTTCCTTTGAA
AAACACGATAATACCATGGTCATGAAAACATTTAACATTTCTCAACAAGATCTAGAATTAGTAGAAGTAG
CGACAGAGAAGATTACAATGCTTTATGAGGATAATAAACATCATGTGGGAGCGGCAATTCGTACGAAAAC
AGGAGAAATCATTTCGGCAGTACATATTGAAGCGTATATAGGACGAGTAACTGTTTGTGCAGAAGCCATT
GCGATTGGTAGTGCAGTTTCGAATGGACAAAAGGATTTTGACACGATTGTAGCTGTTAGACACCCTTATT
CTGACGAAGTAGATAGAAGTATTCGAGTGGTAAGTCCTTGTGGTATGTGTAGGGAGTTGATTTCAGACTA
TGCACCAGATTGTTTTGTGTTAATAGAAATGAATGGCAAGTTAGTCAAAACTACGATTGAAGAACTCATT
CCACTCAAATATACCCGAAATTAAAAGTCGAGATGCATCGATGATCTAGAGCTCGCTGATCAGCCTCGAC
TGTGCCTTCTAGTTGCCAGCCATCTGTTGTTTGCCCCTCCCCCGTGCCTTCCTTGACCCTGGAAGGTGCC
ACTCCCACTGTCCTTTCCTAATAAAATGAGGAAATTGCATCGCATTGTCTGAGTAGGTGTCATTCTATTC
TGGGGGGTGGGGTGGGGCAGGACAGCAAGGGGGAGGATTGGGAAGACAATAGCAGGCATGCTGGGGATGC
GGTGGGCTCTATGGCTTCTGAGGCGGAAAGAACCTGCAGCCCAAGCTTGGCGTAATCATGGTCATAGCTG
TTTCCTGTGTGAAATTGTTATCCGCTCACAATTCCACACAACATACGAGCCGGAAGCATAAAGTGTAAAG
CCTGGGGTGCCTAATGAGTGAGCTAACTCACATTAATTGCGTTGCGCTCACTGCCCGCTTTCCAGTCGGG
AAACCTGTCGTGCCAGCTGCATTAATGAATCGGCCAACGCGCGGGGAGAGGCGGTTTGCGTATTGGGCGC
TCTTCCGCTTCCTCGCTCACTGACTCGCTGCGCTCGGTCGTTCGGCTGCGGCGAGCGGTATCAGCTCACT
CAAAGGCGGTAATACGGTTATCCACAGAATCAGGGGATAACGCAGGAAAGAACATGTGAGCAAAAGGCCA
GCAAAAGGCCAGGAACCGTAAAAAGGCCGCGTTGCTGGCGTTTTTCCATAGGCTCCGCCCCCCTGACGAG
CATCACAAAAATCGACGCTCAAGTCAGAGGTGGCGAAACCCGACAGGACTATAAAGATACCAGGCGTTTC
CCCCTGGAAGCTCCCTCGTGCGCTCTCCTGTTCCGACCCTGCCGCTTACCGGATACCTGTCCGCCTTTCT
CCCTTCGGGAAGCGTGGCGCTTTCTCATAGCTCACGCTGTAGGTATCTCAGTTCGGTGTAGGTCGTTCGC
TCCAAGCTGGGCTGTGTGCACGAACCCCCCGTTCAGCCCGACCGCTGCGCCTTATCCGGTAACTATCGTC
TTGAGTCCAACCCGGTAAGACACGACTTATCGCCACTGGCAGCAGCCACTGGTAACAGGATTAGCAGAGC
GAGGTATGTAGGCGGTGCTACAGAGTTCTTGAAGTGGTGGCCTAACTACGGCTACACTAGAAGAACAGTA
TTTGGTATCTGCGCTCTGCTGAAGCCAGTTACCTTCGGAAAAAGAGTTGGTAGCTCTTGATCCGGCAAAC
AAACCACCGCTGGTAGCGGTGGTTTTTTTGTTTGCAAGCAGCAGATTACGCGCAGAAAAAAAGGATCTCA
AGAAGATCCTTTGATCTTTTCTACGGGGTCTGACGCTCAGTGGAACGAAAACTCACGTTAAGGGATTTTG
GTCATGAGATTATCAAAAAGGATCTTCACCTAGATCCTTTTAAATTAAAAATGAAGTTTTAAATCAATCT
AAAGTATATATGAGTAAACTTGGTCTGACAGTTACCAATGCTTAATCAGTGAGGCACCTATCTCAGCGAT
CTGTCTATTTCGTTCATCCATAGTTGCCTGACTCCCCGTCGTGTAGATAACTACGATACGGGAGGGCTTA
CCATCTGGCCCCAGTGCTGCAATGATACCGCGAGACCCACGCTCACCGGCTCCAGATTTATCAGCAATAA
ACCAGCCAGCCGGAAGGGCCGAGCGCAGAAGTGGTCCTGCAACTTTATCCGCCTCCATCCAGTCTATTAA
TTGTTGCCGGGAAGCTAGAGTAAGTAGTTCGCCAGTTAATAGTTTGCGCAACGTTGTTGCCATTGCTACA
GGCATCGTGGTGTCACGCTCGTCGTTTGGTATGGCTTCATTCAGCTCCGGTTCCCAACGATCAAGGCGAG
TTACATGATCCCCCATGTTGTGCAAAAAAGCGGTTAGCTCCTTCGGTCCTCCGATCGTTGTCAGAAGTAA
GTTGGCCGCAGTGTTATCACTCATGGTTATGGCAGCACTGCATAATTCTCTTACTGTCATGCCATCCGTA
AGATGCTTTTCTGTGACTGGTGAGTACTCAACCAAGTCATTCTGAGAATAGTGTATGCGGCGACCGAGTT
GCTCTTGCCCGGCGTCAATACGGGATAATACCGCGCCACATAGCAGAACTTTAAAAGTGCTCATCATTGG
AAAACGTTCTTCGGGGCGAAAACTCTCAAGGATCTTACCGCTGTTGAGATCCAGTTCGATGTAACCCACT
CGTGCACCCAACTGATCTTCAGCATCTTTTACTTTCACCAGCGTTTCTGGGTGAGCAAAAACAGGAAGGC
AAAATGCCGCAAAAAAGGGAATAAGGGCGACACGGAAATGTTGAATACTCATACTCTTCCTTTTTCAATA
TTATTGAAGCATTTATCAGGGTTATTGTCTCATGAGCGGATACATATTTGAATGTATTTAGAAAAATAAA
CAAATAGGGGTTCCGCGCACATTTCCCCGAAAAGTGCCACCTAAATTGTAAGCGTTAATATTTTGTTAAA
ATTCGCGTTAAATTTTTGTTAAATCAGCTCATTTTTTAACCAATAGGCCGAAATCGGCAAAATCCCTTAT
AAATCAAAAGAATAGACCGAGATAGGGT
[37 nt withheld, positions 5839-5875]
AAAGAACGTGGACTCCAACGTCAAAGG
[49 nt withheld, positions 5903-5951]
T
[91 nt withheld, positions 5953-6043]
G
[124 nt withheld, positions 6045-6168]
CCCATTCGCCATTCAGGCTGCGCAACTGTTGGGAAGGGCGATCGGTGCGGGCCTCTTCGCTATTACGCCA
GCTGGCGAAAGGGGGATGTGCTGCAAGGCGATTAAGTTGGGTAACGCCAGGGTTTTCCCAGTCACGACGT
TGTAAAACGACGGCCAGTGAGCGCGCGTAATACGACTCACTATAGGGCGAATTGGGGCGCGCCATTCTAG
ATTAACCCTAGAAAGATAGTCTGCGTAAAATTGACGCATGCATTCTTGAAATATTGCTCTCTCTTTCTAA
ATAGCGCGAATCCGTCGCTGTGCATTTAGGACATCTCAGTCGCCGCTTGGAGCTCCCGTGAGGCGTGCTT
GTCAATGCGGTAAGTGTCACTGATTTTGAACTATAACGACCGCGTGAGTCAAAATGACGCATGATTATCT
TTTACGTGACTTTTAAGATTTAACTCATACGATAATTATATTGTTATTTCATGTTCTACTTACGTGATAA
CTTATTATATATATATTTTCTTGTTATAGATATCAACTAGAATGCTAGCATGGGCCCATCTCGACATTGA
TTATTGACTAGTTATTAATAGTAATCAATTACGGGGTCATTAGTTCATAGCCCATATATGGAGTTCCGCG
TTACATAACTTACGGTAAATGGCCCGCCTGGCTGACCGCCCAACGACCCCCGCCCATTGACGTCAATAAT
GACGTATGTTCCCATAGTAACGCCAATAGGGACTTTCCATTGACGTCAATGGGTGGAGTATTTACGGTAA
ACTGCCCACTTGGCAGTACATCAAGTGTATCATATGCCAAGTACGCCCCCTATTGACGTCAATGACGGTA
AATGGCCCGCCTGGCATTATGCCCAGTACATGACCTTATGGGACTTTCCTACTTGGCAGTACATCTACGT
ATTAGTCATCGCTATTACCATGGTCGAGGTGAGCCCCACGTTCTGCTTCACTCTCCCCATCTCCCCCCCC
TCCCCACCCCCAATTTTGTATTTATTTATTTTTTAATTATTTTGTGCAGCGATGGGGGCGGGGGGGGGGG
GGGGGCGCGCGC
